Addgene plasmid #177284: pYTRW15K_2G5
Purpose: genomic integration of genes (inserted in I-SceI-site) via transposon Tn5 with GmR and mTagBFP2
Depositing lab: Karl-Erich Jaeger. Depositing organization: Heinrich-Heine-Universitaet Duesseldorf. Publication: The modular pYT vector series employed for chromosomal gene integration and expression to produce carbazoles and glycolipids in P. putida. Weihmann R, Kubicki S, Bitzenhofer NL, Domrose A, Bator I, Kirschen LM, Kofler F, Funk A, Tiso T, Blank LM, Jaeger KE, Drepper T, Thies S, Loeschcke A. FEMS Microbes. 2022 Dec 19;4:xtac030. doi: 10.1093/femsmc/xtac030. eCollection 2023. PubMed 37333445.
Backbone
  Vector backbone: pYTRW07K_0G5
  Backbone size w/o insert (bp): 10451
  Vector type: Bacterial Expression, Synthetic Biology ; Yeast Expression, Tn5 genomic integration
  Selectable markers: Gentamicin ; URA3
Growth in bacteria
  Bacterial resistance: Kanamycin, 50 μg/mL
  Growth temperature: 37°C
  Growth strain: DH5alpha
  Copy number: Low Copy
Gene/Insert
  Gene/Insert name: mTagBFP2 (alt names: promotorless mBFP; Blue fluorescent protein)
  Species: Entacmaea quadricolor
  Insert size (bp): 737
  Cloning method: Ligation Independent Cloning
  Sequencing primers: 5′ CTCAATCTCGCGCTATTGTG; 3′ CCATGGACGCGTAGTCGTAG
Resource information
  A portion of this plasmid was derived from a plasmid made by: Jaeger Lab (from pRhotHi-2-mTag-BFP2)
Terms and licenses: Academic/Nonprofit Terms; Industry Terms: Not Available to Industry
Depositor comments: Part of the pYT vector series which facilitates chromosomal integration via Tn5 tranposition with selection on gentamicin and transcriptional reporter mBFP (https://www.fpbase.org/protein/mtagbfp2; methods: flow cytometry, fluorescence visualisation, fluorescence measurements). Target genes can be inserted at the I-SceI site.
How to cite: pYTRW15K_2G5 was a gift from Karl-Erich Jaeger (Addgene plasmid # 177284 ; http://n2t.net/addgene:177284 ; RRID:Addgene_177284)
