[The description below was written by a language model from this plasmid's Addgene catalogue record and pLannotate feature annotations shown in this document.]
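Description:
pYTRW15K_2G5 is a member of the modular pYT vector series, built on the pYTRW07K_0G5 backbone and designed to deliver genes into bacterial chromosomes by Tn5 transposition; the associated work applied the series in Pseudomonas putida. The roughly 11.2 kb plasmid is a shuttle construct. In E. coli it replicates from a ColE1/pMB1-type origin (catalogued as low copy) and is selected with kanamycin through an nptII (neo) gene. A pBR322 bom region is also annotated, the element that allows a plasmid to be mobilised by conjugation. For yeast, it carries a CEN4/ARS1 centromeric replication module and the URA3 auxotrophic marker with its own promoter. This fits the recorded ligation-independent cloning method, although the record does not explicitly describe assembly in yeast.

The payload combines a promoterless mTagBFP2 blue fluorescent protein gene (annotated as TagBFP, derived from Entacmaea quadricolor) with a gentamicin acetyltransferase gene (aacC1), which lies downstream of a class 1 integron Pc promoter. A full-length Tn5 transposase gene (tnpA) follows these elements and catalyses cut-and-paste insertion; the transposon end repeats are not annotated in the feature table, so the exact limits of the mobile segment cannot be read from it. Target genes are inserted at an I-SceI site, which is likewise not annotated. After transposition, integrants are selected on gentamicin. Because the reporter lacks its own promoter, blue fluorescence acts as a transcriptional readout, measurable by flow cytometry, imaging or bulk fluorescence. The construct is therefore suited to chromosomal integration and expression of heterologous genes or pathways.
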