Features (pLannotate 1.2.2; 18 found; start..end, strand, type, name):
   1689..2387    +  CDS            TagBFP: TagBFP is a basic (constitutively fluorescent) blue fluorescent protein published in 2008, derived from Entacmaea quadricolor. It is reported to be a very rapidly-maturing monomer with very low acid sensitivity.
   2568..2596    +  promoter       Pc promoter: intI1 (promoter lies within the coding sequence); class 1 integron promoter
   2785..3318    +  CDS            GmR: gentamycin acetyltransferase; aacC1; confers resistance to gentamycin
   3542..4969    +  CDS            tnpA: TN5P_ECOLX - Also known as tnp. Experimental evidence at protein level: Swiss-Prot protein existence level 1. Mediates transposition of transposon Tn5 by a 'cut and paste' mechanism. First, the monomeric transposase binds the 19 bp inverted DNA repeats flanking the transposon. Then, dimerization of the DNA- bound transposase creates a synaptic DNA complex. After nicking of the first DNA strand, excision of the transposon proceeds through a series of intermediates. The transposase then mediates the insertion of the transposon at a new site by strand transfer. The activity of the wild- type tran
   4980..5045    +  CDS            RMD1 (fragment): RMD1_YEAST - Experimental evidence at protein level: Swiss-Prot protein existence level 1. Required for sporulation where it is believed to have a role in meiotic nuclear division. From Saccharomyces cerevisiae (strain ATCC 204508 / S288c) (Baker's yeast).
   5493..5785    -  misc_feature   CEN4: S. cerevisiae CEN4 centromere
   5808..5940    -  misc_feature   CEN/ARS (fragment): S. cerevisiae CEN4 centromere fused to the autonomously replicating sequence ARS1/ARS416
   5940..6116    -  misc_feature   CEN/ARS (fragment): S. cerevisiae CEN4 centromere fused to the autonomously replicating sequence ARS1/ARS416
   6117..6881    -  rep_origin     ARS1 (fragment): S. cerevisiae autonomously replicating sequence ARS1/ARS416
   6882..6920    +  CDS            rop (fragment): Rop protein, which maintains plasmids at low copy number; rop
   7022..7162    +  misc_feature   bom: basis of mobility region from pBR322
   7348..7936    -  rep_origin     ori: high-copy-number ColE1/pMB1/pBR322/pUC origin of replication
   8118..8909    -  CDS            neo: KKA2_KLEPN - Also known as kan, nptII. Experimental evidence at protein level: Swiss-Prot protein existence level 1. Resistance to kanamycin, neomycin, paromomycin, ribostamycin, butirosin and gentamicin B. From Klebsiella pneumoniae.
   8941..9297    -  CDS            tnpA (fragment): TN5P_ECOLX - Also known as tnp. Experimental evidence at protein level: Swiss-Prot protein existence level 1. Mediates transposition of transposon Tn5 by a 'cut and paste' mechanism. First, the monomeric transposase binds the 19 bp inverted DNA repeats flanking the transposon. Then, dimerization of the DNA- bound transposase creates a synaptic DNA complex. After nicking of the first DNA strand, excision of the transposon proceeds through a series of intermediates. The transposase then mediates the insertion of the transposon at a new site by strand transfer. The activity of the wild- type tran
   9348..9563    +  promoter       URA3 promoter: S. cerevisiae URA3
   9564..10367   +  CDS            URA3: orotidine-5'-phosphate decarboxylase, required for uracil biosynthesis; S. cerevisiae URA3; yeast auxotrophic marker, counterselectable with 5-fluoroorotic acid (5-FOA)
  10604..10984   -  CDS            YPB1_ECOLX: Protein predicted: Swiss-Prot protein existence level 4. From Escherichia coli.
  11001..11150   +  CDS            rop (fragment): Rop protein, which maintains plasmids at low copy number; rop
>Addgene plasmid #177284 | pYTRW15K_2G5 | addgene full sequence | sequence record 421067 | Addgene NGS Result
CTAGTCCCGGGTCCACATATCCACGGGCTGGCAAGGGAGCGCAGCGACCGCGCAGGGCGAAGCCCGGAGA
GCAAGCCCGTAGGGCGCCGCAGCCGCCGTAGGCGGTCACGACTTTGCGAAGCAAAGTCTAGTGAGTATAC
TCAAGCATTGAGTGGCCCGCCGGAGGCACCGCCTTGCGCTGCCCCCGTCGAGCCGGTTGGACACCAAAAG
GGAGGGGCAGGCATGGCGGCATACGCGATCATGCGATGCAAGAAGCTGGCGAAAATGGGCAACGTGGCGG
CCAGTCTCAAGCACGCCTACCGCGAGCGCGAGACGCCCAACGCTGACGCCAGCAGGACGCCAGAGAACGA
GCACTGGGCGGCCAGCAGCACCGATGAAGCGATGGGCCGACTGCGCGAGTTGCTGCCAGAGAAGCGGCGC
AAGGACGCTGTGTTGGCGGTCGAGTACGTCATGACGGCCAGCCCGGAATGGTGGAAGTCGGCCAGCCAAG
AACAGCAGGCGGCGTTCTTCGAGAAGGCGCACAAGTGGCTGGCGGACAAGTACGGGGCGGATCGCATCGT
GACGGCCAGCATCCACCGTGACGAAACCAGCCCGCACATGACCGCGTTCGTGGTGCCGCTGACGCAGGAC
GGCAGGCTGTCGGCCAAGGAGTTCATCGGCAACAAAGCGCAGATGACCCGCGACCAGACCACGTTTGCGG
CCGCTGTGGCCGATCTAGGGCTGCAACGGGGCATCGAGGGCAGCAAGGCACGTCACACGCGCATTCAGGC
GTTCTACGAGGCCCTGGAGCGGCCACCAGTGGGCCACGTCACCATCAGCCCGCAAGCGGTCGAGCCACGC
GCCTATGCACCGCAGGGATTGGCCGAAAAGCTGGGAATCTCAAAGCGCGTTGAGACGCCGGAAGCCGTGG
CCGACCGGCTGACAAAAGCGGTTCGGCAGGGGTATGAGCCTGCCCTACAGGCCGCCGCAGGAGCGCGTGA
GATGCGCAAGAAGGCCGATCAAGCCCAAGAGACGGCCCGAGACCTTCGGGAGCGCCTGAAGCCCGTTCTG
GACGCCCTGGGGCCGTTGAATCGGGATATGCAGGCCAAGGCCGCCGCGATCATCAAGGCCGTGGGCGAAA
AGCTGCTGACGGAACAGCGGGAAGTCCAGCGCCAGAAACAGGCCCAGCGCCAGCAGGAACGCGGGCGCGC
ACATTTCCCCGAAAAGTGCCACCTGACGTCTAAGAAACCATTATTATCATGACTGACTCTTATACACAAG
TTATCTGCAGCACTCAACAGATCTCCGTCTACTTGCGACACCTCTCTTAAGGTAGCTGGACCGGATTCGG
GTCTAGCCTATATCGTCAATCCGTTGATCTATGTCGGGTGCGGAGAAAGAGGTAATGAAATGGGCGATCG
CCCACAGCTTACACAGACCTAATCGTAGAGTTCCTAGTAATACTTAGTGGCTCGTTACCTCGTTCTTCCA
GGCCAGGGGGCCGTACGCGCTCGGCGAACAGTATAAGCAGATTCGACTCACTAGGGATAACAGGGTAATC
TCTGGGTATCGACTCAATCTCGCGCTATTGTGCTATATCCGTGGACGGTTGCGGTCAATTCTGTCGGAAA
ATCAACGGATACGAACAATTACTCGCGACTTCCTCAATACGTGCTGCAACGCGCGCGAACTTTAGAAGGA
GATATACCATGAGCGAGCTGATTAAGGAGAACATGCACATGAAGCTGTACATGGAGGGCACCGTGGACAA
CCATCACTTCAAGTGCACATCCGAGGGCGAAGGCAAGCCCTACGAGGGCACCCAGACCATGAGAATCAAG
GTGGTCGAGGGCGGCCCTCTCCCCTTCGCCTTCGACATCCTGGCTACTAGCTTCCTCTACGGCAGCAAGA
CCTTCATCAACCACACCCAGGGCATCCCCGACTTCTTCAAGCAGTCCTTCCCTGAGGGCTTCACATGGGA
GAGAGTCACCACATACGAAGACGGGGGCGTGCTGACCGCTACCCAGGACACCAGCCTCCAGGACGGCTGC
CTCATCTACAACGTCAAGATCAGAGGGGTGAACTTCACATCCAACGGCCCTGTGATGCAGAAGAAAACAC
TCGGCTGGGAGGCCTTCACCGAGACGCTGTACCCCGCTGACGGCGGCCTGGAAGGCAGAAACGACATGGC
CCTGAAGCTCGTGGGCGGGAGCCATCTGATCGCAAACGCCAAGACCACATATAGATCCAAGAAACCCGCT
AAGAACCTCAAGATGCCTGGCGTCTACTATGTGGACTACAGACTGGAAAGAATCAAGGAGGCCAACAACG
AGACCTACGTCGAGCAGCACGAGGTGGCAGTGGCCAGATACTGCGACCTCCCTAGCAAACTGGGGCACAA
GCTTAATCTCGAGTAACGCGCGCGTAACTATAACGGTCCTAAGGTAGCGAGCTTACTTGTGCTGTTGTGT
AAGGACACGCTTAACCCAGAGAATTCCAGCGACCTATTCTACGACTACGCGTCCATGGCTCGAGGAGCTC
GGTACCGCCCCACTACCCGATTTATCAAGATTTGGCGGAGAGTCCCATTGACATAAGCCTGTTCGGTTCG
TAAACTGTAATGCAAGTAGCGTATGCGCTCACGCAACTGGTCCAGAACCTTGACCGAACGCAGCGGTGGT
AACGGCGCAGTGGCGGTTTTCATGGCTTGTTATGACTGTTTTTTTGTACAGTCTATGCCTCGGGCATCCA
AGCAGCAAGCGCGTTACGCCGTGGGTCGATGTTTGATGTTATGGAGCAGCAACGATGTTACGCAGCAGCA
ACGATGTTACGCAGCAGGGCAGTCGCCCTAAAACAAAGTTAGGTGGCTCAAGTATGGGCATCATTCGCAC
ATGTAGGCTCGGCCCTGACCAAGTCAAATCCATGCGGGCTGCTCTTGATCTTTTCGGTCGTGAGTTCGGA
GACGTAGCCACCTACTCCCAACATCAGCCGGACTCCGATTACCTCGGGAACTTGCTCCGTAGTAAGACAT
TCATCGCGCTTGCTGCCTTCGACCAAGAAGCGGTTGTTGGCGCTCTCGCGGCTTACGTTCTGCCCAAGTT
TGAGCAGCCGCGTAGTGAGATCTATATCTATGATCTCGCAGTCTCCGGCGAGCACCGGAGGCAGGGCATT
GCCACCGCGCTCATCAATCTCCTCAAGCATGAGGCCAACGCGCTTGGTGCTTATGTGATCTACGTGCAAG
CAGATTACGGTGACGATCCCGCAGTGGCTCTCTATACAAAGTTGGGCATACGGGAAGAAGTGATGCACTT
TGATATCGACCCAAGTACCGCCACCTAAGTCGACTGGCAAACAGCTATTATGGGTATTATGGGTGTGTAT
CCAGAACGACGGATCTTGACGCAATTTGGCGTGGCTCTCTTAAGGTAGCCCTCCGACCAATTGAGGTGCG
CTCTGACCGATCAGTTTAGACTTGTGTATAAGAGTCAGAGCGTCCTGAACGGAACCTTTCCCGTTTTCCA
GGATCTGATCTTCCATGTGACCTCCTAACATGGTAACGTTCATGATAACTTCTGCTCTTCATCGTGCGGC
CGACTGGGCTAAATCTGTGTTCTCTTCGGCGGCGCTGGGTGATCCTCGCCGTACTGCCCGCTTGGTTAAC
GTCGCCGCCCAATTGGCAAAATATTCTGGTAAATCAATAACCATCTCATCAGAGGGTAGTGAAGCCATGC
AGGAAGGCGCTTACCGATTTATCCGCAATCCCAACGTTTCTGCCGAGGCGATCAGAAAGGCTGGCGCCAT
GCAAACAGTCAAGTTGGCTCAGGAGTTTCCCGAACTGCTGGCCATTGAGGACACCACCTCTTTGAGTTAT
CGCCACCAGGTCGCCGAAGAGCTTGGCAAGCTGGGCTCTATTCAGGATAAATCCCGCGGATGGTGGGTTC
ACTCCGTTCTCTTGCTCGAGGCCACCACATTCCGCACCGTAGGATTACTGCATCAGGAGTGGTGGATGCG
CCCGGATGACCCTGCCGATGCGGATGAAAAGGAGAGTGGCAAATGGCTGGCAGCGGCCGCAACTAGCCGG
TTACGCATGGGCAGCATGATGAGCAACGTGATTGCGGTCTGTGACCGCGAAGCCGATATTCATGCTTATC
TGCAGGACAAACTGGCGCATAACGAGCGCTTCGTGGTGCGCTCCAAGCACCCACGCAAGGACGTAGAGTC
TGGGTTGTATCTGTACGACCATCTGAAGAACCAACCGGAGTTGGGTGGCTATCAGATCAGCATTCCGCAA
AAGGGCGTGGTGGATAAACGCGGTAAACGTAAAAATCGACCAGCCCGCAAGGCGAGCTTGAGCCTGCGCA
GTGGGCGCATCACGCTAAAACAGGGGAATATCACGCTCAACGCGGTGCTGGCCGAGGAGATTAACCCGCC
CAAGGGTGAGACCCCGTTGAAATGGTTGTTGCTGACCAGCGAACCGGTCGAGTCGCTAGCCCAAGCCTTG
CGCGTCATCGACATTTATACCCATCGCTGGCGGATCGAGGAGTTCCATAAGGCATGGAAAACCGGAGCAG
GAGCCGAGAGGCAACGCATGGAGGAGCCGGATAATCTGGAGCGGATGGTCTCGATCCTCTCGTTTGTTGC
GGTCAGGCTGTTACAGCTCAGAGAAAGCTTCACGCTGCCGCAAGCACTCAGGGCGCAAGGGCTGCTAAAG
GAAGCGGAACACGTAGAAAGCCAGTCCGCAGAAACGGTGCTGACCCCGGATGAATGTCAGCTACTGGGCT
ATCTGGACAAGGGAAAACGCAAGCGCAAAGAGAAAGCAGGTAGCTTGCAGTGGGCTTACATGGCGATAGC
TAGACTGGGCGGTTTTATGGACAGCAAGCGAACCGGAATTGCCAGCTGGGGCGCCCTCTGGGAAGGTTGG
GAAGCCCTGCAAAGTAAACTGGATGGCTTTCTTGCCGCCAAGGATCTGATGGCGCAGGGGATCAAGATCT
GACCCGGGACTAGTTGGTGTGGAAGTCCTAATATCGGTGATCAATATAGTGGTTGACATGCTGGCTAGTC
AACATTGAGCCTTTTGATCATGCAAATATATTACGGTATTTTACAATCAAATATCAAACTTAACTATTGA
CTTTATAACTTATTTAGGTGGTAACATTCTTATAAAAAAGAAAAAAATTACTGCAAAACAGTACTAGCTT
TTAACTTGTATCCTAGGTTATCTATGCTGTCTCACCATAGAGAATATTACCTATTTCAGAATGTATGTCC
ATGATTCGCCGGGTAAATACATATAATACACAAATCTGGCTTAATAAAGTCTATAATATATCTCATAAAG
AAGTGCTAAATTGGCTAGTGCTATATATTTTTAAGAAAATTTCTTTTGACTAAGTCCATATCGACTTTGT
AAAAGTTCACATTAGCATACATATATTACACGAGCCAGAAATAGTAACTTTTGCCTAAATCACAAATTGC
AAAATTTAATTGCTTGCAAAAGGTCACATGCTTATAATCAACTTTTTTAAAAATTTAAAATACTTTTTTA
TTTTTTATTTTTAAACATAAATGAAATAATTTATTTATTGTTTATGATTACCGAAACATAAAACCTGCTC
AAGAAAAAGAAACTGTTTTGTCCTTGGAAAAAAAGCACTACCTAGGAGCGGCCAAAATGCCGAGGCTTTC
ATAGCTTAAACTCTTTACAGAAAATAGGCATTATAGATCAGTTCGAGTTTTCTTATTCTTCCTTCCGGTT
TTATCGTCACAGTTTTACAGTAAATAAGTATCACCTCTTAGAGTTAACCTATACTAAAATTTATGCCAGT
TAACTATGAGATAAGCAAGTATCATCTCATTTCATTACCTGAAGTCGAGTAAACAGAAAATCCAATTGTT
GATGAACCTCAATGACTTAGAACTATCTATCGGCAGATCATATAAAGAGGATTTAGGTACTCGAGAACGC
TCCGTACATGCAGCTAAACCTCCAAGCATCTCTAACTTGGGTAGTGCTTTCTCCACCATTTTCTGTGCTT
GCTCCTTCGTGGCAAGTCCAGCCCATAATGCCCAGAATGTAGTTGCGGATTCGTATGACGTTCTGTGCTT
GATTTTTGTGTTGTAGTCAAAGAAAAGGTCCGGTTAAACGGATCTCGCATTGATGAGGCAACGCTAATTA
TCAACATATAGATTGTTATCTATCTGCATGAACACGAAATCTTTACTTGACGACTTGAGGCTGATGGTGT
TTATGCAAAGAAACCACTGTGTTTAATATGTGTCACTGTTTGATATTACTGTCAGCGTAGAAGATAATAG
TAAAAGCGGTTAATAAGTGTATTTGAGATAAGTGTGATAAAGTTTTTACAGCGAAAAGACGATAAATACA
AGAAAATGATTACGAGGATACGGAGAGAGGTATGTACATGTGTATTTATATACTAAGCTGCCGGCGGTTG
TTTGCAAGACCGAGAAAAGGCTAGCAAGAATCGGGTCATTGTAGCGTATGCGCCTGTGAACATTCTCTTC
AACAAGTTTGATTCCATTGCGGTGAAATGGTAAAAGTCAACCCCCTGCGATGTATATTTTCCTGTACAAT
CAATCAAAAAGCCAAATGATTTAGCATTATCTTTACATCTTGTTATTTTACAGATTTTATGTTTAGATCT
TTTATGCTTGCTTTTCAAAAGGCCTGCAGGCAAGTGCACAAACAATACTTAAATAAATACTACTCAGTAA
TAACCTATTTCTTAGCATTTTTGACGAAATTTGCTATTTTGTTAGAGTCTTTTACACCATTTGTCTCCAC
ACCTCCGCTTACATCAACACCAATAACGCCATTTAATCTAAGCGCATCACCAACATTTTCTGGCGTCAGT
CCACCAGCTAACATAAAATGTTGCCTCGCGCGTTTCGGTGATGACGGTGAAAACCTCTGACACATGCAGC
TCCCGGAGACGGTCACAGCTTGTCTGTAAGCGGATGCCGGGAGCAGACAAGCCCGTCAGGGCGCGTCAGC
GGGTGTTGGCGGGTGTCGGGGCGCAGCCATGACCCAGTCACGTAGCGATAGCGGAGTGTATACTGGCTTA
ACTATGCGGCATCAGAGCAGATTGTACTGAGAGTGCACCATATGCGGTGTGAAATACCGCACAGATGCGT
AAGGAGAAAATACCGCATCAGGCGCTCTTCCGCTTCCTCGCTCACTGACTCGCTGCGCTCGGTCGTTCGG
CTGCGGCGAGCGGTATCAGCTCACTCAAAGGCGGTAATACGGTTATCCACAGAATCAGGGGATAACGCAG
GAAAGAACATGTGAGCAAAAGGCCAGCAAAAGGCCAGGAACCGTAAAAAGGCCGCGTTGCTGGCGTTTTT
CCATAGGCTCCGCCCCCCTGACGAGCATCACAAAAATCGACGCTCAAGTCAGAGGTGGCGAAACCCGACA
GGACTATAAAGATACCAGGCGTTTCCCCCTGGAAGCTCCCTCGTGCGCTCTCCTGTTCCGACCCTGCCGC
TTACCGGATACCTGTCCGCCTTTCTCCCTTCGGGAAGCGTGGCGCTTTCTCATAGCTCACGCTGTAGGTA
TCTCAGTTCGGTGTAGGTCGTTCGCTCCAAGCTGGGCTGTGTGCACGAACCCCCCGTTCAGCCCGACCGC
TGCGCCTTATCCGGTAACTATCGTCTTGAGTCCAACCCGGTAAGACACGACTTATCGCCACTGGCAGCAG
CCACTGGTAACAGGATTAGCAGAGCGAGGTATGTAGGCGGTGCTACAGAGTTCTTGAAGTGGTGGCCTAA
CTACGGCTACACTAGAAGGACAGTATTTGGTATCTGCGCTCTGCTGAAGCCAGTTACCTTCGGAAAAAGA
GTTGGTAGCTCTTGATCCGGCAAACAAACCACCGCTGGTAGCGGTGGTTTTTTTGTTTGCAAGCAGCAGA
TTACGCGCAGAAAAAAAGGATCTCAAGAAGATCCTTTGATCTTTTCTACGGGGTCTGACGCTCAGTGGAA
CGAAAACTCACGTTAAGGGATTTTGGTCATGAGATTATCAAAAAGGATCTTCACCTAGATCCTTTTAAAT
TAAAAATGAAGTTTTAAATCAATCTAAAGTATATATGAGTAAACTTGGTCTGACAGGAGCTCGCTCAGAA
GAACTCGTCAAGAAGGCGATAGAAGGCGATGCGCTGCGAATCGGGAGCGGCGATACCGTAAAGCACGAGG
AAGCGGTCAGCCCATTCGCCGCCAAGCTCTTCAGCAATATCACGGGTAGCCAACGCTATGTCCTGATAGC
GGTCCGCCACACCCAGCCGGCCACAGTCGATGAATCCAGAAAAGCGGCCATTTTCCACCATGATATTCGG
CAAGCAGGCATCGCCATGGGTCACGACGAGATCCTCGCCGTCGGGCATCCGCGCCTTGAGCCTGGCGAAC
AGTTCGGCTGGCGCGAGCCCCTGATGCTCTTCGTCCAGATCATCCTGATCGACAAGACCGGCTTCCATCC
GAGTACGTGCTCGCTCGATGCGATGTTTCGCTTGGTGGTCGAATGGGCAGGTAGCCGGATCAAGCGTATG
CAGCCGCCGCATTGCATCAGCCATGATGGATACTTTCTCGGCAGGAGCAAGGTGAGATGACAGGAGATCC
TGCCCCGGCACTTCGCCCAATAGCAGCCAGTCCCTTCCCGCTTCAGTGACAACGTCGAGCACAGCTGCGC
AAGGAACGCCCGTCGTGGCCAGCCACGATAGCCGCGCTGCCTCGTCTTGGAGTTCATTCAGGGCACCGGA
CAGGTCGGTCTTGACAAAAAGAACCGGGCGCCCCTGCGCTGACAGCCGGAACACGGCGGCATCAGAGCAG
CCGATTGTCTGTTGTGCCCAGTCATAGCCGAATAGCCTCTCCACCCAAGCGGCCGGAGAACCTGCGTGCA
ATCCATCTTGTTCAATCATGCGAAACGATCCTCATCCTGTCTCTTGATCAGATCTTGATCCCCTGCGCCA
TCAGATCCTTGGCGGCAAGAAAGCCATCCAGTTTACTTTGCAGGGCTTCCCAACCTTACCAGAGGGCGCC
CCAGCTGGCAATTCCGGTTCGCTTGCTGTCCATAAAACCGCCCAGTCTAGCTATCGCCATGTAAGCCCAC
TGCAAGCTACCTGCTTTCTCTTTGCGCTTGCGTTTTCCCTTGTCCAGATAGCCCAGTAGCTGACATTCAT
CCGGGCGATCGATGGAAGCCGGCGGCACCTCGCTAACGGATTCACCACTCCAAGAATTGGAGCCAATCAA
TTCTTGCGGAGAACTGTGAATGCGCAAACCAACCCTTGGCAGAACATATCCATCGCGTCCGCCATCTCCA
GCAGCCGCACGCGGCGCATCGGGGGGGGGGGGGGGNTTTCAATTCATCATTTTTTTTTTATTCTTTTTTT
TGATTTCGGTTTCCTTGAAATTTTTTTGATTCGGTAATCTCCGAACAGAAGGAAGAACGAAGGAAGGAGC
ACAGACTTAGATTGGTATATATACGCATATGTAGTGTTGAAGAAACATGAAATTGCCCAGTATTCTTAAC
CCAACTGCACAGAACAAAAACCTGCAGGAAACGAAGATAAATCATGTCGAAAGCTACATATAAGGAACGT
GCTGCTACTCATCCTAGTCCTGTTGCTGCCAAGCTATTTAATATCATGCACGAAAAGCAAACAAACTTGT
GTGCTTCATTGGATGTTCGTACCACCAAGGAATTACTGGAGTTAGTTGAAGCATTAGGTCCCAAAATTTG
TTTACTAAAAACACATGTGGATATCTTGACTGATTTTTCCATGGAGGGCACAGTTAAGCCGCTAAAGGCA
TTATCCGCCAAGTACAATTTTTTACTCTTCGAAGACAGAAAATTTGCTGACATTGGTAATACAGTCAAAT
TGCAGTACTCTGCGGGTGTATACAGAATAGCAGAATGGGCAGACATTACGAATGCACACGGTGTGGTGGG
CCCAGGTATTGTTAGCGGTTTGAAGCAGGCGGCAGAAGAAGTAACAAAGGAACCTAGAGGCCTTTTGATG
TTAGCAGAATTGTCATGCAAGGGCTCCCTATCTACTGGAGAATATACTAAGGGTACTGTTGACATTGCGA
AGAGCGACAAAGATTTTGTTATCGGCTTTATTGCTCAAAGAGACATGGGTGGAAGAGATGAAGGTTACGA
TTGGTTGATTATGACACCCGGTGTGGGTTTAGATGACAAGGGAGACGCATTGGGTCAACAGTATAGAACC
GTGGATGATGTGGTCTCTACAGGATCTGACATTATTATTGTTGGAAGAGGACTATTTGCAAAGGGAAGGG
ATGCTAAGGTAGAGGGTGAACGTTACAGAAAAGCAGGCTGGGAAGCATATTTGAGAAGATGCGGCCAGCA
AAACTAAAAAACTGTATTATAAGTAAATGCATGTATACTAAACTCACAAATTAGAGCTTCAATTTAATTA
TATCAGTTATTACCCGGGAATCTCGGTCGTAATGATTTTTATAATGACGAAAAAAAAAAAATTGGAAAGA
AAACCCCCCCCCCCCSCAGCGTTGGGTCCTGGCCACGGGTGCGCATGATCGTGCTCCTGTCGTTGAGGAC
CCGGCTAGGCTGGCGGGGTTGCCTTACTGGTTAGCAGAATGAATCACCGATACGCGAGCGAACGTGAAGC
GACTGCTGCTGCAAAACGTCTGCGACCTGAGCAACAACATGAATGGTCTTCGGTTTCCGTGTTTCGTAAA
GTCTGGAAACGCGGAAGTCAGCGCCCTGCACCATTATGTTCCGGATCTGCATCGCAGGATGCTGCTGGCT
ACCCTGTGGAACACCTACATCTGTATTAACGAAGCGCTGGCATTGACCCTGAGTGATTTTTCTCTGGTCC
CGCCGCATCCATACCGCCAGTTGTTTACCCTCACAACGTTCCAGTAACCGGGCATGTTCATCATCAGTAA
CCCGTATCGTGAGCATCCTCTCTCGTTTCATCGGTATCATTACCCCCATGAACAGAAATCCCCCTTACAC
GGAGGCATCAGTGACCAAACAGGAAAAAACCGCCCTTAACATGGCCCGCTTTATCAGAAGCCAGACATTA
ACGCTTCTGGAGAAACTCAACGAGCTGGACGCGGATGAACAGGCAGACATCTGTGAATCGCTTCACGACC
ACGCTGATGAGCTTTACCGCTGGGCCATTCTCATGAAGAATATCTTGAATTTATTGTCATATTA
